Addgene plasmid #53987: mEmerald-Alpha-Actin2-C-18
Purpose: Localization: Actin, Excitation: 487, Emission: 509
Depositing lab: Michael Davidson. Depositing organization: Florida State University, Tallahassee.
Backbone
  Vector backbone: mEmerald-C1
  Backbone size w/o insert (bp): 4750
  Vector type: Mammalian Expression
  Selectable markers: Neomycin (select with G418)
Growth in bacteria
  Bacterial resistance: Kanamycin, 50 μg/mL
  Growth temperature: 37°C
  Growth strain: DH5alpha
  Copy number: High Copy
Gene/Insert
  Gene/Insert name: Alpha-Actin2 (alt name: NM_007392)
  Species: M. musculus (mouse)
  Promoter: CMV
  Tag / fusion protein: mEmerald (N terminal on backbone)
  Cloning method: Unknown
  Sequencing primers: 5′ CMV-F; 3′ SV40pA-R
Terms and licenses: Academic/Nonprofit Terms; Industry Terms
Depositor comments: . Excitation = 487; Emission = 509. Localization data: Actin
How to cite: mEmerald-Alpha-Actin2-C-18 was a gift from Michael Davidson (Addgene plasmid # 53987 ; http://n2t.net/addgene:53987 ; RRID:Addgene_53987)
