[The description below was written by a language model from this plasmid's Addgene catalogue record.]
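Description:
mEmerald-Alpha-Actin2-C-18 is a mammalian expression plasmid built on the mEmerald-C1 backbone (about 4.75 kb without the insert), a C1-style fluorescent protein fusion vector in which the gene of interest is placed downstream of the fluorescent protein coding sequence. It is maintained in E. coli as a high-copy plasmid under kanamycin selection, and it carries a neomycin resistance marker so that transfected mammalian cells can be selected with G418 if stable expression is wanted. No feature table accompanies the record, so details such as the origin of replication are not stated. The use of an SV40 polyA reverse sequencing primer suggests an SV40 polyadenylation signal downstream of the insert.

The payload is mouse alpha-actin 2 (Acta2, the smooth muscle alpha-actin isoform), expressed from the strong constitutive CMV promoter as a fusion with mEmerald at its N terminus. mEmerald is a bright, monomeric green fluorescent protein derived from GFP, with excitation at 487 nm and emission at 509 nm according to the record. The "C-18" in the name probably indicates the C-type vector orientation and an 18-residue linker between the fluorescent protein and actin, though the record does not spell this out, and the cloning method is listed as unknown.

The fusion protein is intended as a localization marker. It incorporates into actin structures, allowing the actin cytoskeleton to be visualised by green fluorescence microscopy in live or fixed transfected mammalian cells.
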