>Addgene plasmid #53987 | mEmerald-Alpha-Actin2-C-18 | depositor partial sequence | sequence record 84180 | insert sequence
GATCCGCTAGCGCTACCGGTCGCCACCATGGTGAGCAAGGGCGAGGAGCTGTTCACCGGGGTGGTGCCCA
TCCTGGTCGAGCTGGACGGCGACGTAAACGGCCACAAGTTCAGCGTGTCCGGCGAGGGCGAGGGCGATGC
CACCTACGGCAAGCTGACCCTGAAGTTCATCTGCACCACCGGCAAGCTGCCCGTGCCCTGGCCCACCCTC
GTGACCACCTTGACCTACGGCGTGCAGTGCTTCGCCCGCTACCCCGACCACATGAAGCAGCACGACTTCT
TCAAGTCCGCCATGCCCGAAGGCTACGTCCAGGAGCGCACCATCTTCTTCAAGGACGACGGCAACTACAA
GACCCGCGCCGAGGTGAAGTTCGAGGGCGACACCCTGGTGAACCGCATCGAGCTGAAGGGCATCGACTTC
AAGGAGGACGGCAACATCCTGGGGCACAAGCTGGAGTACAACTACAACAGCCACAAGGTCTATATCACCG
CCGACAAGCAGAAGAACGGCATCAAGGTGAACTTCAAGACCCGCCACAACATCGAGGACGGCAGCGTGCA
GCTCGCCGACCACTACCAGCAGAACACCCCCATCGGCGACGGCCCCGTGCTGCTGCCCGACAACCACTAC
CTGAGCACCCAGTCCAAGCTGAGCAAAGACCCCAACGAGAAGCGCGATCACATGGTCCTGCTGGAGTTCG
TGACCGCCGCCGGGATCACTCTCGGCATGGACGAGCTGTACAAGTCCGGACTCAGATCTCGAGGAGGGTC
CAGCGGCGGTGGATCTGGGTCCAGCGGATGTGAAGAGGAAGACAGCACAGCCCTGGTGTGCGACAATGGT
TCTGGGCTCTGTAAGGCCGGCTTCGCTGGTGATGATGCTCCCAGGGCTGTTTTCCCATCCATCGTGGGAC
GTCCCAGACATCAGGGAGTAATGGTTGGAATGGGCCAAAAAGACAGCTATGTGGGGGATGAAGCCCAGAG
CAAGAGAGGGATCCTGACGCTGAAGTATCCGATAGAACACGGCATCATCACCAACTGGGACGACATGGAA
AAGATCTGGCACCACTCTTTCTATAACGAGCTTCGTGTGGCCCCTGAAGAGCATCCGACACTGCTGACAG
AGGCACCACTGAACCCTAAGGCCAACCGGGAGAAAATGACCCAGATTATGTTTGAGACCTTCAATGTCCC
CGCCATGTATGTGGCTATTCAGGCTGTGCTGTCCCTCTATGCCTCTGGACGTACAACTGGTATTGTGCTG
GACTCTGGAGATGGTGTGACTCACAACGTGCCTATCTATGAGGGCTATGCCCTGCCTCATGCCATCATGC
GTCTGGACTTGGCTGGCCGAGATCTCACCGACTACCTCATGAAGATCCTGACTGAGCGTGGCTATTCCTT
CGTGACTACTGCCGAGCGTGAGATTGTCCGTGACATCAAGGAGAAGCTGTGCTATGTAGCTCTGGACTTT
GAAAATGAGATGGCCACGGCCGCCTCCTCTTCCTCCCTGGAGAAGAGCTACGAACTGCCTGACGGGCAGG
TGATCACCATTGGAAACGAACGCTTCCGCTGCCCAGAGACTCTCTTCCAGCCATCTTTCATTGGGATGGA
GTCAGCGGGCATCCACGAAACCACCTATAACAGCATCATGAAGTGTGATATTGACATCAGGAAGGATCTC
TATGCTAACAACGTCCTGTCAGGGGGTACCACCATGTACCCAGGCATTGCTGACAGGATGCAGAAGGAGA
TCACAGCCCTCGCACCCAGCACCATGAAGATCAAGATCATTGCCCCTCCAGAACGCAAGTACTCTGTCTG
GATCGGTGGCTCCATCCTGGCTTCGCTGTCTACCTTCCAGCAGATGTGGATCAGCAAACAGGAATACGAC
GAAGCTGGGCCCTCCATCGTCCACCGCAAATGCTTCTAAGAATTCTGCAGTCGACGGTACCGCGGGCCCG
GGATCCACCGGATCTAGATAACTGATC
