>Addgene plasmid #53987 | mEmerald-Alpha-Actin2-C-18 | addgene partial sequence | sequence record 89840 | EGFP-C 5'-CATGGTCCTGCTGGAGTTCGTG-3'
GACGAGCTGTACAAGTCCGGACTCAGATCTCGAGGAGGGTCCAGCGGCGGTGGATCTGGGTCCAGCGGAT
GTGAAGAGGAAGACAGCACAGCCCTGGTGTGCGACAATGGTTCTGGGCTCTGTAAGGCCGGCTTCGCTGG
TGATGATGCTCCCAGGGCTGTTTTCCCATCCATCGTGGGACGTCCCAGACATCAGGGAGTAATGGTTGGA
ATGGGCCAAAAAGACAGCTATGTGGGGGATGAAGCCCAGAGCAAGAGAGGGATCCTGACGCTGAAGTATC
CGATAGAACACGGCATCATCACCAACTGGGACGACATGGAAAAGATCTGGCACCACTCTTTCTATAACGA
GCTTCGTGTGGCCCCTGAAGAGCATCCGACACTGCTGACAGAGGCACCACTGAACCCTAAGGCCAACCGG
GAGAAAATGACCCAGATTATGTTTGAGACCTTCAATGTCCCCGCCATGTATGTGGCTATTCAGGCTGTGC
TGTCCCTCTATGCCTCTGGACGTACAACTGGTATTGTGCTGGACTCTGGAGATGGTGTGACTCACAACGT
GCCTATCTATGAGGGCTATGCCCTGCCTCATGCCATCATGCGTCTGGACTTGGCTGGCCGAGATCTCACC
GACTACCTCATGAAGATCCTGACTGAGCGTGGCTATTCCTTCGTGACTACTGCCGAGCGTGAGATTGTCC
GTGACATCAAGGAGAAGCTGTGCTATGTAGCTCTGGACTTTGAAAATGAGATGGCCACGGCCGCCTCCTC
TTCCTCCCTGGAGAAGAGCTACGAACTGCCTGACGGGCAGGTGATCACCATTGGAAACGAACGCTTCCGC
TGCCCAGAGACTCTCTTCCAGCCATCTTTCATTGGGATGGAGTCAGCGGG
